>Addgene plasmid #77211 | PLK2 gRNA (BRDN0001148339) | addgene full sequence | sequence record 187326 | Addgene Assembled Sequence
CCCGGGTGCAAAGATGGATAAAGTTTTAAACAGAGAGGAATCTTTGCAGCTAATGGACCTTCTAGGTCTT
GAAAGGAGTGGGAATTGGCTCCGGTGCCCGTCAGTGGGCAGAGCGCACATCGCCCACAGTCCCCGAGAAG
TTGGGGGGAGGGGTCGGCAATTGATCCGGTGCCTAGAGAAGGTGGCGCGGGGTAAACTGGGAAAGTGATG
TCGTGTACTGGCTCCGCCTTTTTCCCGAGGGTGGGGGAGAACCGTATATAAGTGCAGTAGTCGCCGTGAA
CGTTCTTTTTCGCAACGGGTTTGCCGCCAGAACACAGGTAAGTGCCGTGTGTGGTTCCCGCGGGCCTGGC
CTCTTTACGGGTTATGGCCCTTGCGTGCCTTGAATTACTTCCACCTGGCTGCAGTACGTGATTCTTGATC
CCGAGCTTCGGGTTGGAAGTGGGTGGGAGAGTTCGAGGCCTTGCGCTTAAGGAGCCCCTTCGCCTCGTGC
TTGAGTTGAGGCCTGGCCTGGGCGCTGGGGCCGCCGCGTGCGAATCTGGTGGCACCTTCGCGCCTGTCTC
GCTGCTTTCGATAAGTCTCTAGCCATTTAAAATTTTTGATGACCTGCTGCGACGCTTTTTTTCTGGCAAG
ATAGTCTTGTAAATGCGGGCCAAGATCTGCACACTGGTATTTCGGTTTTTGGGGCCGCGGGCGGCGACGG
GGCCCGTGCGTCCCAGCGCACATGTTCGGCGAGGCGGGGCCTGCGAGCGCGGCCACCGAGAATCGGACGG
GGGTAGTCTCAAGCTGGCCGGCCTGCTCTGGTGCCTGGCCTCGCGCCGCCGTGTATCGCCCCGCCCTGGG
CGGCAAGGCTGGCCCGGTCGGCACCAGTTGCGTGAGCGGAAAGATGGCCGCTTCCCGGCCCTGCTGCAGG
GAGCTCAAAATGGAGGACGCGGCGCTCGGGAGAGCGGGCGGGTGAGTCACCCACACAAAGGAAAAGGGCC
TTTCCGTCCTCAGCCGTCGCTTCATGTGACTCCACGGAGTACCGGGCGCCGTCCAGGCACCTCGATTAGT
TCTCGAGCTTTTGGAGTACGTCGTCTTTAGGTTGGGGGGAGGGGTTTTATGCGATGGAGTTTCCCCACAC
TGAGTGGGTGGAGACTGAAGTTAGGCCAGCTTGGCACTTGATGTAATTCTCCTTGGAATTTGCCCTTTTT
GAGTTTGGATCTTGGTTCATTCTCAAGCCTCAGACAGTGGTTCAAAGTTTTTTTCTTCCATTTCAGGTGT
CGTGACGTACGGCCACCATGACCGAGTACAAGCCCACGGTGCGCCTCGCCACCCGCGACGACGTCCCCAG
GGCCGTACGCACCCTCGCCGCCGCGTTCGCCGACTACCCCGCCACGCGCCACACCGTCGATCCGGACCGC
CACATCGAGCGGGTCACCGAGCTGCAAGAACTCTTCCTCACGCGCGTCGGGCTCGACATCGGCAAGGTGT
GGGTCGCGGACGACGGCGCCGCCGTGGCGGTCTGGACCACGCCGGAGAGCGTCGAAGCGGGGGCGGTGTT
CGCCGAGATCGGCCCGCGCATGGCCGAGTTGAGCGGTTCCCGGCTGGCCGCGCAGCAACAGATGGAAGGC
CTCCTGGCGCCGCACCGGCCCAAGGAGCCCGCGTGGTTCCTGGCCACCGTCGGAGTCTCGCCCGACCACC
AGGGCAAGGGTCTGGGCAGCGCCGTCGTGCTCCCCGGAGTGGAGGCGGCCGAGCGCGCCGGGGTGCCCGC
CTTCCTGGAGACCTCCGCGCCCCGCAACCTCCCCTTCTACGAGCGGCTCGGCTTCACCGTCACCGCCGAC
GTCGAGGTGCCCGAAGGACCGCGCACCTGGTGCATGACCCGCAAGCCCGGTGCCTGAACGCGTTAAGTCG
ACAATCAACCTCTGGATTACAAAATTTGTGAAAGATTGACTGGTATTCTTAACTATGTTGCTCCTTTTAC
GCTATGTGGATACGCTGCTTTAATGCCTTTGTATCATGCTATTGCTTCCCGTATGGCTTTCATTTTCTCC
TCCTTGTATAAATCCTGGTTGCTGTCTCTTTATGAGGAGTTGTGGCCCGTTGTCAGGCAACGTGGCGTGG
TGTGCACTGTGTTTGCTGACGCAACCCCCACTGGTTGGGGCATTGCCACCACCTGTCAGCTCCTTTCCGG
GACTTTCGCTTTCCCCCTCCCTATTGCCACGGCGGAACTCATCGCCGCCTGCCTTGCCCGCTGCTGGACA
GGGGCTCGGCTGTTGGGCACTGACAATTCCGTGGTGTTGTCGGGGAAATCATCGTCCTTTCCTTGGCTGC
TCGCCTGTGTTGCCACCTGGATTCTGCGCGGGACGTCCTTCTGCTACGTCCCTTCGGCCCTCAATCCAGC
GGACCTTCCTTCCCGCGGCCTGCTGCCGGCTCTGCGGCCTCTTCCGCGTCTTCGCCTTCGCCCTCAGACG
AGTCGGATCTCCCTTTGGGCCGCCTCCCCGCGTCGACTTTAAGACCAATGACTTACAAGGCAGCTGTAGA
TCTTAGCCACTTTTTAAAAGAAAAGGGGGGACTGGAAGGGCTAATTCACTCCCAACGAAGACAAGATCTG
CTTTTTGCTTGTACTGGGTCTCTCTGGTTAGACCAGATCTGAGCCTGGGAGCTCTCTGGCTAACTAGGGA
ACCCACTGCTTAAGCCTCAATAAAGCTTGCCTTGAGTGCTTCAAGTAGTGTGTGCCCGTCTGTTGTGTGA
CTCTGGTAACTAGAGATCCCTCAGACCCTTTTAGTCAGTGTGGAAAATCTCTAGCAGTACGTATAGTAGT
TCATGTCATCTTATTATTCAGTATTTATAACTTGCAAAGAAATGAATATCAGAGAGTGAGAGGAACTTGT
TTATTGCAGCTTATAATGGTTACAAATAAAGCAATAGCATCACAAATTTCACAAATAAAGCATTTTTTTC
ACTGCATTCTAGTTGTGGTTTGTCCAAACTCATCAATGTATCTTATCATGTCTGGCTCTAGCTATCCCGC
CCCTAACTCCGCCCATCCCGCCCCTAACTCCGCCCAGTTCCGCCCATTCTCCGCCCCATGGCTGACTAAT
TTTTTTTATTTATGCAGAGGCCGAGGCCGCCTCGGCCTCTGAGCTATTCCAGAAGTAGTGAGGAGGCTTT
TTTGGAGGCCTAGGGACGTACCCAATTCGCCCTATAGTGAGTCGTATTACGCGCGCTCACTGGCCGTCGT
TTTACAACGTCGTGACTGGGAAAACCCTGGCGTTACCCAACTTAATCGCCTTGCAGCACATCCCCCTTTC
GCCAGCTGGCGTAATAGCGAAGAGGCCCGCACCGATCGCCCTTCCCAACAGTTGCGCAGCCTGAATGGCG
AATGGG
[124 nt withheld, positions 3367-3490]
C
[91 nt withheld, positions 3492-3582]
A
[49 nt withheld, positions 3584-3632]
CCTTTGACGTTGGAGTCCACGTTCTTT
[37 nt withheld, positions 3660-3696]
ACCCTATCTCGGTCTATTCTTTTGATTTATAAGGGATTTTGCCGATTTCGGCCTATTGGTTAAAAAATGA
GCTGATTTAACAAAAATTTAACGCGAATTTTAACAAAATATTAACGCTTACAATTTAGGTGGCACTTTTC
GGGGAAATGTGCGCGGAACCCCTATTTGTTTATTTTTCTAAATACATTCAAATATGTATCCGCTCATGAG
ACAATAACCCTGATAAATGCTTCAATAATATTGAAAAAGGAAGAGTATGAGTATTCAACATTTCCGTGTC
GCCCTTATTCCCTTTTTTGCGGCATTTTGCCTTCCTGTTTTTGCTCACCCAGAAACGCTGGTGAAAGTAA
AAGATGCTGAAGATCAGTTGGGTGCACGAGTGGGTTACATCGAACTGGATCTCAACAGCGGTAAGATCCT
TGAGAGTTTTCGCCCCGAAGAACGTTTTCCAATGATGAGCACTTTTAAAGTTCTGCTATGTGGCGCGGTA
TTATCCCGTATTGACGCCGGGCAAGAGCAACTCGGTCGCCGCATACACTATTCTCAGAATGACTTGGTTG
AGTACTCACCAGTCACAGAAAAGCATCTTACGGATGGCATGACAGTAAGAGAATTATGCAGTGCTGCCAT
AACCATGAGTGATAACACTGCGGCCAACTTACTTCTGACAACGATCGGAGGACCGAAGGAGCTAACCGCT
TTTTTGCACAACATGGGGGATCATGTAACTCGCCTTGATCGTTGGGAACCGGAGCTGAATGAAGCCATAC
CAAACGACGAGCGTGACACCACGATGCCTGTAGCAATGGCAACAACGTTGCGCAAACTATTAACTGGCGA
ACTACTTACTCTAGCTTCCCGGCAACAATTAATAGACTGGATGGAGGCGGATAAAGTTGCAGGACCACTT
CTGCGCTCGGCCCTTCCGGCTGGCTGGTTTATTGCTGATAAATCTGGAGCCGGTGAGCGTGGGTCTCGCG
GTATCATTGCAGCACTGGGGCCAGATGGTAAGCCCTCCCGTATCGTAGTTATCTACACGACGGGGAGTCA
GGCAACTATGGATGAACGAAATAGACAGATCGCTGAGATAGGTGCCTCACTGATTAAGCATTGGTAACTG
TCAGACCAAGTTTACTCATATATACTTTAGATTGATTTAAAACTTCATTTTTAATTTAAAAGGATCTAGG
TGAAGATCCTTTTTGATAATCTCATGACCAAAATCCCTTAACGTGAGTTTTCGTTCCACTGAGCGTCAGA
CCCCGTAGAAAAGATCAAAGGATCTTCTTGAGATCCTTTTTTTCTGCGCGTAATCTGCTGCTTGCAAACA
AAAAAACCACCGCTACCAGCGGTGGTTTGTTTGCCGGATCAAGAGCTACCAACTCTTTTTCCGAAGGTAA
CTGGCTTCAGCAGAGCGCAGATACCAAATACTGTTCTTCTAGTGTAGCCGTAGTTAGGCCACCACTTCAA
GAACTCTGTAGCACCGCCTACATACCTCGCTCTGCTAATCCTGTTACCAGTGGCTGCTGCCAGTGGCGAT
AAGTCGTGTCTTACCGGGTTGGACTCAAGACGATAGTTACCGGATAAGGCGCAGCGGTCGGGCTGAACGG
GGGGTTCGTGCACACAGCCCAGCTTGGAGCGAACGACCTACACCGAACTGAGATACCTACAGCGTGAGCT
ATGAGAAAGCGCCACGCTTCCCGAAGGGAGAAAGGCGGACAGGTATCCGGTAAGCGGCAGGGTCGGAACA
GGAGAGCGCACGAGGGAGCTTCCAGGGGGAAACGCCTGGTATCTTTATAGTCCTGTCGGGTTTCGCCACC
TCTGACTTGAGCGTCGATTTTTGTGATGCTCGTCAGGGGGGCGGAGCCTATGGAAAAACGCCAGCAACGC
GGCCTTTTTACGGTTCCTGGCCTTTTGCTGGCCTTTTGCTCACATGTTCTTTCCTGCGTTATCCCCTGAT
TCTGTGGATAACCGTATTACCGCCTTTGAGTGAGCTGATACCGCTCGCCGCAGCCGAACGACCGAGCGCA
GCGAGTCAGTGAGCGAGGAAGCGGAAGAGCGCCCAATACGCAAACCGCCTCTCCCCGCGCGTTGGCCGAT
TCATTAATGCAGCTGGCACGACAGGTTTCCCGACTGGAAAGCGGGCAGTGAGCGCAACGCAATTAATGTG
AGTTAGCTCACTCATTAGGCACCCCAGGCTTTACACTTTATGCTTCCGGCTCGTATGTTGTGTGGAATTG
TGAGCGGATAACAATTTCACACAGGAAACAGCTATGACCATGATTACGCCAAGCGCGCAATTAACCCTCA
CTAAAGGGAACAAAAGCTGGAGCTGCAAGCTTAATGTAGTCTTATGCAATACTCTTGTAGTCTTGCAACA
TGGTAACGATGAGTTAGCAACATGCCTTACAAGGAGAGAAAAAGCACCGTGCATGCCGATTGGTGGAAGT
AAGGTGGTACGATCGTGCCTTATTAGGAAGGCAACAGACGGGTCTGACATGGATTGGACGAACCACTGAA
TTGCCGCATTGCAGAGATATTGTATTTAAGTGCCTAGCTCGATACATAAACGGGTCTCTCTGGTTAGACC
AGATCTGAGCCTGGGAGCTCTCTGGCTAACTAGGGAACCCACTGCTTAAGCCTCAATAAAGCTTGCCTTG
AGTGCTTCAAGTAGTGTGTGCCCGTCTGTTGTGTGACTCTGGTAACTAGAGATCCCTCAGACCCTTTTAG
TCAGTGTGGAAAATCTCTAGCAGTGGCGCCCGAACAGGGACTTGAAAGCGAAAGGGAAACCAGAGGAGCT
CTCTCGACGCAGGACTCGGCTTGCTGAAGCGCGCACGGCAAGAGGCGAGGGGCGGCGACTGGTGAGTACG
CCAAAAATTTTGACTAGCGGAGGCTAGAAGGAGAGAGATGGGTGCGAGAGCGTCAGTATTAAGCGGGGGA
GAATTAGATCGCGATGGGAAAAAATTCGGTTAAGGCCAGGGGGAAAGAAAAAATATAAATTAAAACATAT
AGTATGGGCAAGCAGGGAGCTAGAACGATTCGCAGTTAATCCTGGCCTGTTAGAAACATCAGAAGGCTGT
AGACAAATACTGGGACAGCTACAACCATCCCTTCAGACAGGATCAGAAGAACTTAGATCATTATATAATA
CAGTAGCAACCCTCTATTGTGTGCATCAAAGGATAGAGATAAAAGACACCAAGGAAGCTTTAGACAAGAT
AGAGGAAGAGCAAAACAAAAGTAAGACCACCGCACAGCAAGCGGCCGCTGATCTTCAGACCTGGAGGAGG
AGATATGAGGGACAATTGGAGAAGTGAATTATATAAATATAAAGTAGTAAAAATTGAACCATTAGGAGTA
GCACCCACCAAGGCAAAGAGAAGAGTGGTGCAGAGAGAAAAAAGAGCAGTGGGAATAGGAGCTTTGTTCC
TTGGGTTCTTGGGAGCAGCAGGAAGCACTATGGGCGCAGCGTCAATGACGCTGACGGTACAGGCCAGACA
ATTATTGTCTGGTATAGTGCAGCAGCAGAACAATTTGCTGAGGGCTATTGAGGCGCAACAGCATCTGTTG
CAACTCACAGTCTGGGGCATCAAGCAGCTCCAGGCAAGAATCCTGGCTGTGGAAAGATACCTAAAGGATC
AACAGCTCCTGGGGATTTGGGGTTGCTCTGGAAAACTCATTTGCACCACTGCTGTGCCTTGGAATGCTAG
TTGGAGTAATAAATCTCTGGAACAGATTTGGAATCACACGACCTGGATGGAGTGGGACAGAGAAATTAAC
AATTACACAAGCTTAATACACTCCTTAATTGAAGAATCGCAAAACCAGCAAGAAAAGAATGAACAAGAAT
TATTGGAATTAGATAAATGGGCAAGTTTGTGGAATTGGTTTAACATAACAAATTGGCTGTGGTATATAAA
ATTATTCATAATGATAGTAGGAGGCTTGGTAGGTTTAAGAATAGTTTTTGCTGTACTTTCTATAGTGAAT
AGAGTTAGGCAGGGATATTCACCATTATCGTTTCAGACCCACCTCCCAACCCCGAGGGGACCCAGAGAGG
GCCTATTTCCCATGATTCCTTCATATTTGCATATACGATACAAGGCTGTTAGAGAGATAATTAGAATTAA
TTTGACTGTAAACACAAAGATATTAGTACAAAATACGTGACGTAGAAAGTAATAATTTCTTGGGTAGTTT
GCAGTTTTAAAATTATGTTTTAAAATGGACTATCATATGCTTACCGTAACTTGAAAGTATTTCGATTTCT
TGGCTTTATATATCTTGTGGAAAGGACGAAACACCGAGCCATGGAACTAAAAGTTGGTTTTAGAGCTAGA
AATAGCAAGTTAAAATAAGGCTAGTCCGTTATCAACTTGAAAAAGTGGCACCGAGTCGGTGCTTTTTTAA
GCTTGGCGTAACTAGATCTTGAGACAAATGGCAGTATTCATCCACAATTTTAAAAGAAAAGGGGGGATTG
GGGGGTACAGTGCAGGGGAAAGAATAGTAGACATAATAGCAACAGACATACAAACTAAAGAATTACAAAA
ACAAATTACAAAAATTCAAAATTTTCGGGTTTATTACAGGGACAGCAGAGATCCACTTTGGCGCCGGCTC
GAGGGGG
Features (pLannotate 1.2.2; 29 found; start..end, strand, type, name):
     14..80      +  CDS            small t antigen (fragment): SV40 (simian virus 40) small t antigen
    106..317     +  promoter       EF-1α core promoter: core promoter for human elongation factor EF-1α
    318..1256    +  intron         EF-1α intron A: intron upstream of the start codon of human EF-1α
   1278..1877    +  CDS            PuroR (fragment): puromycin N-acetyltransferase; pac from Streptomyces; confers resistance to puromycin
   1893..2481    +  misc_feature   WPRE: woodchuck hepatitis virus posttranscriptional regulatory element
   2532..2551    +  misc_feature   cPPT/CTS (fragment): central polypurine tract and central termination sequence of HIV-1
   2553..2786    +  LTR            3' LTR (ΔU3): self-inactivating 3' long terminal repeat (LTR) from HIV-1
   2864..2985    +  polyA_signal   SV40 poly(A) signal: SV40 polyadenylation signal
   3025..3160    +  rep_origin     SV40 ori: SV40 origin of replication
   3181..3199    -  promoter       T7 promoter: promoter for bacteriophage T7 RNA polymerase
   3207..3362    +  CDS            lacZα (fragment): LacZα fragment of β-galactosidase; lacZ fragment
   3367..3795    +  rep_origin     f1 ori (sequence partly withheld): f1 bacteriophage origin of replication; arrow indicates direction of (+) strand synthesis
   3848..3952    +  promoter       AmpR promoter: bla
   3953..4813    +  CDS            AmpR: β-lactamase; bla; confers resistance to ampicillin, carbenicillin, and related antibiotics
   4984..5572    +  rep_origin     ori: high-copy-number ColE1/pMB1/pBR322/pUC origin of replication
   5755..5847    +  CDS            lacI (fragment): lac repressor; lacI; The lac repressor binds to the lac operator to inhibit transcription in E. coli. This inhibition can be relieved by adding lactose or isopropyl-β-D-thiogalactopyranoside (IPTG).
   5860..5881    +  protein_bind   CAP binding site: CAP binding activates transcription in the presence of cAMP. E. coli catabolite activator protein
   5896..5926    +  promoter       lac promoter: promoter for the E. coli lac operon
   5934..5950    +  protein_bind   lac operator: The lac repressor binds to the lac operator to inhibit transcription in E. coli. This inhibition can be relieved by adding lactose or isopropyl-β-D-thiogalactopyranoside (IPTG). lac repressor encoded by lacI
   5995..6013    +  promoter       T3 promoter: promoter for bacteriophage T3 RNA polymerase
   6041..6267    +  promoter       RSV promoter: Rous sarcoma virus enhancer/promoter
   6268..6448    +  LTR            5' LTR (truncated): truncated 5' long terminal repeat (LTR) from HIV-1
   6495..6620    +  misc_feature   HIV-1 Ψ: packaging signal of human immunodeficiency virus type 1
   6604..6967    +  CDS            HIV-1 gag (fragment): gag protein from human immunodeficiency virus 1; gag
   7113..7346    +  misc_feature   RRE: The Rev response element (RRE) of HIV-1 allows for Rev-dependent mRNA export from the nucleus to the cytoplasm.
   7723..7749    +  CDS            Rev (fragment): human immunodeficiency virus 1 (HIV-1) Rev protein; rev; enhances nuclear export of unspliced and incompletely spliced viral mRNAs
   7753..7993    +  promoter       U6 promoter: RNA polymerase III promoter for human U6 snRNA
   8023..8098    +  misc_RNA       gRNA scaffold: guide RNA scaffold for the Streptococcus pyogenes CRISPR/Cas9 system
   8154..8271    +  misc_feature   cPPT/CTS: central polypurine tract and central termination sequence of HIV-1
