[The description below was written by a language model from this plasmid's Addgene catalogue record and pLannotate feature annotations shown in this document.]
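Description:
PLK2 gRNA (BRDN0001148339) is a third-generation lentiviral guide RNA plasmid built on the lentiGuide-Puro backbone and designed to target human PLK2 (polo-like kinase 2, also known as SNK) for CRISPR/Cas9 editing in mammalian cells. It is propagated in E. coli as a high-copy plasmid through a ColE1/pUC-type origin with ampicillin selection from the β-lactamase gene. The backbone also carries an f1 origin, an SV40 origin and poly(A) signal, and remnants of lac and T7/T3 cloning elements.

The transfer cassette is framed by an RSV promoter fused to a truncated HIV-1 5' LTR and by a self-inactivating ΔU3 3' LTR. The RSV fusion makes genomic RNA production Tat-independent, and the ΔU3 deletion silences LTR promoter activity after integration. Between the LTRs lie the Ψ packaging signal with a gag fragment, the Rev response element for nuclear export of the unspliced genome, and a cPPT/CTS that aids nuclear import.

The payload has two units. A human U6 RNA polymerase III promoter drives the 20-nucleotide PLK2 spacer joined to the Streptococcus pyogenes gRNA scaffold. An EF-1α core promoter with its intron A drives puromycin N-acetyltransferase, followed by WPRE to enhance transcript expression, so that transduced cells can be selected with puromycin.

The plasmid does not encode Cas9, so it must be used with a separate Cas9 vector such as lentiCas9-Blast or in cells already expressing Cas9. The guide was designed against two PLK2 reference transcripts and belongs to a human kinome gRNA collection associated with work on optimised sgRNA design. It is suited to PLK2 knockout studies.
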