Addgene plasmid #77211: PLK2 gRNA (BRDN0001148339)
Purpose: 3rd generation lentiviral gRNA plasmid targeting human PLK2
Depositing lab: John Doench & David Root. Depositing organization: Broad Institute. Publication: Optimized sgRNA design to maximize activity and minimize off-target effects of CRISPR-Cas9. Doench JG, Fusi N, Sullender M, Hegde M, Vaimberg EW, Donovan KF, Smith I, Tothova Z, Wilen C, Orchard R, Virgin HW, Listgarten J, Root DE. Nat Biotechnol. 2016 Jan 18. doi: 10.1038/nbt.3437. PubMed 26780180.
Backbone
  Vector backbone: lentiGuide-Puro
  Backbone manufacturer: Zhang Lab (Addgene plasmid # 52963)
  Vector type: Mammalian Expression, Lentiviral, CRISPR
  Selectable markers: Puromycin
Growth in bacteria
  Bacterial resistance: Ampicillin, 100 μg/mL
  Growth temperature: 37°C
  Growth strain: DH5alpha
  Copy number: High Copy
Gene/Insert
  Gene/Insert name: PLK2 (alt names: PLK2; NM_001252226.1)
  gRNA/shRNA sequence: AGCCATGGAACTAAAAGTTG
  Species: H. sapiens (human)
  Entrez Gene: PLK2 (a.k.a. SNK, hPlk2, hSNK)
  Promoter: hU6
  Cloning method: Unknown
  Sequencing primers: 5′ U6-F; 3′ pS2-R
Terms and licenses: Academic/Nonprofit Terms; Industry Terms: Not Available to Industry
Depositor comments: The gRNA was designed to target the following Genbank reference sequence(s): NM_001252226.1,NM_006622.3. Note that this plasmid does NOT contain Cas9. It should be used in conjunction with lentiCas9-Blast (Addgene #52962) or otherwise with cell lines already expressing Cas9. Browse the full kinome gRNA library at http://www.addgene.org/pooled-library/broadgpp-human-kinome/ or visit http://www.broadinstitute.org/rnai/public/ for detailed protocols and information.
How to cite: PLK2 gRNA (BRDN0001148339) was a gift from John Doench & David Root (Addgene plasmid # 77211 ; http://n2t.net/addgene:77211 ; RRID:Addgene_77211)
