>Addgene plasmid #77211 | PLK2 gRNA (BRDN0001148339) | depositor partial sequence | sequence record 144671 | Target Sequence
AGCCATGGAACTAAAAGTTG
