>Addgene plasmid #77211 | PLK2 gRNA (BRDN0001148339) | addgene partial sequence | sequence record 187325 | hU6-F
AGAAAGTAATAATTTCTTGGGTAGTTTGCAGTTTTAAAATTATGTTTTAAAATGGACTATCATATGCTTA
CCGTAACTTGAAAGTATTTCGATTTCTTGGCTTTATATATCTTGTGGAAAGGACGAAACACCGAGCCATG
GAACTAAAAGTTGGTTTTAGAGCTAGAAATAGCAAGTTAAAATAAGGCTAGTCCGTTATCAACTTGAAAA
AGTGGCACCGAGTCGGTGCTTTTTTAAGCTTGGCGTAACTAGATCTTGAGACAAATGGCAGTATTCATCC
ACAATTTTAAAAGAAAAGGGGGGATTGGGGGGTACAGTGCAGGGGAAAGAATAGTAGACATAATAGCAAC
AGACATACAAACTAAAGAATTACAAAAACAAATTACAAAAATTCAAAATTTTCGGGTTTATTACAGGGAC
AGCAGAGATCCACTTTGGCGCCGGCTCGAGGGGGCCCGGGTGCAAAGATGGATAAAGTTTTAAACAGAGA
GGAATCTTTGCAGCTAATGGACCTTCTAGGTCTTGAAAGGAGTGGGAATTGGCTCCGGTGCCCGTCAGTG
GGCAGAGCGC
